Addgene plasmid #231785: pCAG-GPHN-FingR-mGold2s-CCR5TC
Purpose: Visualization of inhibitory post-synapse using GPHN-FingR-mGold2s
Depositing lab: Francois St-Pierre. Publication: Bright and photostable yellow fluorescent proteins for extended imaging. Lee J, Lai S, Yang S, Zhao S, Blanco FA, Lyons AC, Merino-Urteaga R, Ahrens JF, Nguyen NA, Liu H, Liu Z, Lambert GG, Shaner NC, Chen L, Tolias KF, Zhang J, Ha T, St-Pierre F. Nat Commun. 2025 Apr 4;16(1):3241. doi: 10.1038/s41467-025-58223-5. PubMed 40185748.
Backbone
  Vector backbone: pCAG
  Vector type: Mammalian Expression
Growth in bacteria
  Bacterial resistance: Ampicillin, 100 μg/mL
  Growth temperature: 37°C
  Growth strain: DH5alpha
  Copy number: High Copy
Gene/Insert
  Gene/Insert name: GPHN-FingR-mGold2s-CCR5TC
  Species: Synthetic
  Promoter: Actin promoter with CMV enhancer
  Cloning method: Unknown
Terms and licenses: Academic/Nonprofit Terms; Industry Terms: Not Available to Industry
How to cite: pCAG-GPHN-FingR-mGold2s-CCR5TC was a gift from Francois St-Pierre (Addgene plasmid # 231785 ; http://n2t.net/addgene:231785 ; RRID:Addgene_231785)
