[The description below was written by a language model from this plasmid's Addgene catalogue record and pLannotate feature annotations shown in this document.]
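Description:
pCAG-GPHN-FingR-mGold2s-CCR5TC is a 7.5 kb mammalian expression plasmid built on the pCAG backbone for labelling inhibitory postsynaptic sites in live cells. It is propagated in E. coli from a high-copy ColE1/pUC-type origin under ampicillin selection (AmpR with its native bla promoter). Residual lac promoter/operator sequences, a T3 promoter and an SV40 origin with an SV40 poly(A) signal are also present in the backbone. No mammalian selection marker is annotated.

Expression is driven by the CAG arrangement: CMV immediate-early enhancer, chicken β-actin promoter and a chimeric β-actin/β-globin intron. The synthetic open reading frame begins with a region that the annotation matches to fibronectin, consistent with a FingR (fibronectin-scaffold intrabody), here one directed against gephyrin (GPHN), the scaffolding protein of inhibitory synapses. This is followed by a short FLAG-like fragment and then the yellow fluorescent protein, annotated by similarity as mGold and named mGold2s in the record, a bright, photostable variant. Next come the CCR5TC zinc-finger DNA-binding domain and a fragment matching a human zinc-finger protein (ZNF720), which plausibly represents a KRAB-type repressor domain, although the record does not say so. In published FingR designs, such a zinc-finger/repressor module lets unbound probe enter the nucleus and repress its own transcription, matching expression to target abundance and reducing background. No zinc-finger binding site is annotated here, so whether that feedback loop is complete in this plasmid is not confirmed by the record. Downstream lie a second small chimeric intron, a WPRE to enhance transcript expression, and bGH and rabbit β-globin polyadenylation signals.

The stated use is visualization of endogenous gephyrin at inhibitory postsynapses, suited to extended imaging.
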