Features (pLannotate 1.2.2; 29 found; start..end, strand, type, name):
      5..23      +  enhancer       CMV enhancer (fragment): human cytomegalovirus immediate early enhancer
     40..419     +  enhancer       CMV enhancer: human cytomegalovirus immediate early enhancer
    421..696     +  promoter       chicken β-actin promoter: No description available
    697..1713    +  intron         chimeric intron: chimera between introns from chicken β-actin and rabbit β-globin
   1711..1767    +  CDS            HBB (fragment): HBB_LEPEU - Experimental evidence at protein level: Swiss-Prot protein existence level 1. Involved in oxygen transport from the lung to the various peripheral tissues. From Lepus europaeus (European hare).
   1767..1786    +  misc_feature   MCS (fragment): multiple cloning site
   1788..2000    +  CDS            FINC_PLEWA (fragment): Experimental evidence at transcript level: Swiss-Prot protein existence level 2. Fibronectins bind cell surfaces and various compounds including collagen, fibrin, heparin, DNA, and actin. Fibronectins are involved in cell adhesion, cell motility, opsonization, wound healing, and maintenance of cell shape. May be involved in osteoblast compaction (By similarity). From Pleurodeles waltl (Iberian ribbed newt).
   2061..2085    +  CDS            3xFLAG (fragment): three tandem FLAG® epitope tags
   2111..2819    +  CDS            mGold (fragment): photostable derivative of mVenus (Lee et al., 2020) mammalian codon-optimized
   2865..3206    +  CDS            CCR5TC: zinc-finger domain from the CCR5-224 (+) zinc-finger nuclease that recognizes the left half-site target sequence in the human CCR5 gene (Perez et al., 2008; Gross et al., 2013)
   3264..3380    +  CDS            ZNF720 (fragment): ZN720_HUMAN - Experimental evidence at protein level: Swiss-Prot protein existence level 1. From Homo sapiens (Human).
   3429..3561    +  intron         chimeric intron: chimera between introns from human β-globin and immunoglobulin heavy chain genes
   3570..4158    +  misc_feature   WPRE: woodchuck hepatitis virus posttranscriptional regulatory element
   4162..4178    +  misc_feature   MCS (fragment): pUC18/19 multiple cloning site
   4191..4302    +  polyA_signal   bGH poly(A) signal: bovine growth hormone polyadenylation signal
   4398..4416    -  promoter       T3 promoter: promoter for bacteriophage T3 RNA polymerase
   4464..4523    +  CDS            HBB (fragment): HBB_PONPY - Experimental evidence at transcript level: Swiss-Prot protein existence level 2. Involved in oxygen transport from the lung to the various peripheral tissues. From Pongo pygmaeus (Bornean orangutan).
   4598..4653    +  polyA_signal   β-globin poly(A) signal: rabbit β-globin polyadenylation signal (Gil and Proudfoot, 1987)
   5038..5054    -  protein_bind   lac operator: The lac repressor binds to the lac operator to inhibit transcription in E. coli. This inhibition can be relieved by adding lactose or isopropyl-β-D-thiogalactopyranoside (IPTG). lac repressor encoded by lacI
   5062..5092    -  promoter       lac promoter: promoter for the E. coli lac operon
   5107..5128    -  protein_bind   CAP binding site: CAP binding activates transcription in the presence of cAMP. E. coli catabolite activator protein
   5141..5180    -  CDS            lacI (fragment): lac repressor; lacI; The lac repressor binds to the lac operator to inhibit transcription in E. coli. This inhibition can be relieved by adding lactose or isopropyl-β-D-thiogalactopyranoside (IPTG).
   5187..5209    +  promoter       SV40 promoter (fragment): SV40 enhancer and early promoter
   5233..5368    +  rep_origin     SV40 ori: SV40 origin of replication
   5388..5522    +  polyA_signal   SV40 poly(A) signal: SV40 polyadenylation signal
   5524..5578    -  CDS            lacI (fragment): lac repressor; lacI; The lac repressor binds to the lac operator to inhibit transcription in E. coli. This inhibition can be relieved by adding lactose or isopropyl-β-D-thiogalactopyranoside (IPTG).
   5761..6349    -  rep_origin     ori: high-copy-number ColE1/pMB1/pBR322/pUC origin of replication
   6520..7380    -  CDS            AmpR: β-lactamase; bla; confers resistance to ampicillin, carbenicillin, and related antibiotics
   7381..7485    -  promoter       AmpR promoter: bla
>Addgene plasmid #231785 | pCAG-GPHN-FingR-mGold2s-CCR5TC | addgene full sequence | sequence record 464040 | Addgene NGS Result
GGTCGACATTGATTATTGACTAGAGTCATCCTCATCGTCGACATTGATTATTGACTAGTTATTAATAGTA
ATCAATTACGGGGTCATTAGTTCATAGCCCATATATGGAGTTCCGCGTTACATAACTTACGGTAAATGGC
CCGCCTGGCTGACCGCCCAACGACCCCCGCCCATTGACGTCAATAATGACGTATGTTCCCATAGTAACGC
CAATAGGGACTTTCCATTGACGTCAATGGGTGGAGTATTTACGGTAAACTGCCCACTTGGCAGTACATCA
AGTGTATCATATGCCAAGTACGCCCCCTATTGACGTCAATGACGGTAAATGGCCCGCCTGGCATTATGCC
CAGTACATGACCTTATGGGACTTTCCTACTTGGCAGTACATCTACGTATTAGTCATCGCTATTACCATGG
TCGAGGTGAGCCCCACGTTCTGCTTCACTCTCCCCATCTCCCCCCCCTCCCCACCCCCAATTTTGTATTT
ATTTATTTTTTAATTATTTTGTGCAGCGATGGGGGCGGGGGGGGGGGGGGSGCGCGCCAGGCGGGGCGGG
GCGGGGCGAGGGGCGGGGCGGGGCGAGGCGGAGAGGTGCGGCGGCAGCCAATCAGAGCGGCGCGCTCCGA
AAGTTTCCTTTTATGGCGAGGCGGCGGCGGCGGCGGCCCTATAAAAAGCGAAGCGCGCGGCGGGCGGGAG
TCGCTGCGCGCTGCCTTCGCCCCGTGCCCCGCTCCGCCGCCGCCTCGCGCCGCCCGCCCCGGCTCTGACT
GACCGCGTTACTCCCACAGGTGAGCGGGCGGGACGGCCCTTCTCCTCCGGGCTGTAATTAGCGCTTGGTT
TAATGACGGCTTGTTTCTTTTCTGTGGCTGCGTGAAAGCCTTGAGGGGCTCCGGGAGGGCCCTTTGTGCG
GGGGGAGCGGCTCGGGGGGTGCGTGCGTGTGTGTGTGCGTGGGGAGCGCCGCGTGCGGCTCCGCGCTGCC
CGGCGGCTGTGAGCGCTGCGGGCGCGGCGCGGGGCTTTGTGCGCTCCGCAGTGTGCGCGAGGGGAGCGCG
GCCGGGGGCGGTGCCCCGCGGTGCGGGGGGGGCTGCGAGGGGAACAAAGGCTGCGTGCGGGGTGTGTGCG
TGGGGGGGTGAGCAGGGGGTGTGGGCGCGTCGGTCGGGCTGCAACCCCCCCTGCACCCCCCTCCCCGAGT
TGCTGAGCACGGCCCGGCTTCGGGTGCGGGGCTCCGTACGGGGCGTGGCGCGGGGCTCGCCGTGCCGGGC
GGGGGGTGGCGGCAGGTGGGGGTGCCGGGCGGGGCGGGGCCGCCTCGGGCCGGGGAGGGCTCGGGGGAGG
GGCGCGGCGGCCCCCGGAGCGCCGGCGGCTGTCGAGGCGCGGCGAGCCGCAGCCATTGCCTTTTATGGTA
ATCGTGCGAGAGGGCGCAGGGACTTCCTTTGTCCCAAATCTGTGCGGAGCCGAAATCTGGGAGGCGCCGC
CGCACCCCCTCTAGCGGGCGCGGGGCGAAGCGGTGCGGCGCCGGCAGGAAGGAAATGGGCGGGGAGGGCC
TTCGTGCGTCGCCGCGCCGCCGTCCCCTTCTCCCTCTCCAGCCTCGGGGCTGTCCGCGGGGGGACGGCTG
CCTTCGGGGGGGACGGGGCAGGGCGGGGTTCGGCTTCTGGCGTGTGACCGGCGGCTCTAGAGCCTCTGCT
AACCATGTTCATGCCTTCTTCTTTTTCCTACAGCTCCTGGGCAACGTGCTGGTTATTGTGCTGTCTCATC
ATTTTGGCAAAGAATTCGGTACCGCGGGCCCGGGATTACAATGCTCGAAGTCAAGGAAGCATCACCAACC
AGCATCCAGATCAGCTGGGGCAAGTACAAGGTCATGGTTCGCTACTACCGCATCACCTACGGTGAAACTG
GTGGCAATAGCCCTGTCCAGGAATTCACCGTGCCTGGCAGCAAGTCCACTGCTACCATCAGCAGCCTGAA
ACCTGGTGTCGACTATACCATCACGGTGTACGCCGTCACGATCGACCACTGGAACTACCAGGACCCGATC
CCGATCTCCATCAACTACCGCACCGGATCCGATTACAAGGATGACGACGATAAGGGTAGCGGCTCCAGTA
GATCTGGGGCGAGCAAGGGCGAGGAGCTGTTCACCGGGGTGGTGCCCATCCTGGTCGAGCTGGACGGCGA
CATAAACGGCCACAAGTTCAGCGTGTCCGGCGAGGGCGAGGGCGATGCCACCTACGGCAAGCTGACCCTG
AAGTTCATCTGCACCACCGGCAAGCTGCCCGTGCCCTGGCCCACCCTCGTGACCAGCCTGGGCTACGGCC
TGCAGTGCTTCGCCCGCTACCCCGACAACATGAAGCGGCACGACTTCTTCAAGTCCGCCATGCCCGAAGG
CTACGTCCAGGAGCGCACCATCTTCTTCGAGGACGACGGCAACTACAAGACCCGCGCCGAGGTGAAGTTT
GAGGGCGGCACCCTGGTGAACCGCGTCGAGCTGAAGGGCATCGACTTCAAGGAGGACGGCAACATCCTGG
GGCACAAGCTGGAGTACAACTACAACTGCCACAACGTCTTTATCACCGCCGACAGGCAGCAGAACGGCAT
CAAGGTCAACTTCAAGATCCGCCACAACATCGAGGTCGGCGGCGTGCAGCTCGCCGACCACTACCAGCAG
AACACCCCCATCGGCGACGGCCCCGTGCTGCTGCCCGACAACCACTACCTGAGCTACCAGTCCAAGCTGA
GCAAAGACCCCAACGAGAAGCGCGATCACATGGTCCTGCTGGAGTTCGTGACCGCCGCCGGGATCACTCT
CAGCATGGACGAGCTGTACTCTAGGGGAGCTGGCGCTGGAGCGGGTGCAGGGGCTGGCTCTAGATTCCAG
TGCCGGATCTGCATGCGGAACTTCAGCGACCGGTCCAACCTGAGCAGGCACATCAGAACCCACACCGGAG
AAAAGCCCTTCGCCTGCGACATTTGCGGCCGGAAGTTCGCCATCAGCAGCAACCTGAACAGCCACACCAA
GATCCACACTGGCAGCCAGAAACCTTTCCAGTGCAGAATTTGTATGAGAAACTTTAGCAGAAGCGACAAC
CTGGCCAGACACATCCGGACACATACTGGTGAAAAACCTTTTGCCTGTGATATCTGTGGCAGAAAGTTTG
CCACCTCCGGCAATCTGACCCGGCACACAAAGATTCACCTGCGGGGCAGCCAGCTATCGATTGTCGACGC
TCCTGAACAACGTGAAGGTGCTTCTCAAGTTTCTGTTTCTGTTACTTTTGAAGATGTTGCTGTTCTTTTT
ACTCGTGATGAATGGAAAAAACTTGATCTTTCTCAACGTTCTCTTTATCGTGAAGTTATGCTTGAAAATT
ATTCTAATCTTGCTTCTATGGCTTAAACGCGTTGTACAAGTAAAGCGGCCCCGGACTCGAGGCCGCAGGT
AAGTATCAAGGTTACAAGACAGGTTTAAGGAGACCAATAGAAACTGGGCTTGTCGAGACAGAGAAGACTC
TTGCGTTTCTGATAGGCACCTATTGGTCTTACTGACATCCACTTTGCCTTTCTCTCCACAGGTGTCGACA
ATCAACCTCTGGATTACAAAATTTGTGAAAGATTGACTGGTATTCTTAACTATGTTGCTCCTTTTACGCT
ATGTGGATACGCTGCTTTAATGCCTTTGTATCATGCTATTGCTTCCCGTATGGCTTTCATTTTCTCCTCC
TTGTATAAATCCTGGTTGCTGTCTCTTTATGAGGAGTTGTGGCCCGTTGTCAGGCAACGTGGCGTGGTGT
GCACTGTGTTTGCTGACGCAACCCCCACTGGTTGGGGCATTGCCACCACCTGTCAGCTCCTTTCCGGGAC
TTTCGCTTTCCCCCTCCCTATTGCCACGGCGGAACTCATCGCCGCCTGCCTTGCCCGCTGCTGGACAGGG
GCTCGGCTGTTGGGCACTGACAATTCCGTGGTGTTGTCGGGGAAGCTGACGTCCTTTCCATGGCTGCTCG
CCTGTGTTGCCACCTGGATTCTGCGCGGGACGTCCTTCTGCTACGTCCCTTCGGCCCTCAATCCAGCGGA
CCTTCCTTCCCGCGGCCTGCTGCCGGCTCTGCGGCCTCTTCCGCGTCTTCGCCTTCGCCCTCAGACGAGT
CGGATCTCCCTTTGGGCCGCCTCCCCGCCTGGAATTCGAGCTCGGTACGATCAGCCTCGACTGTGCCTTC
TAGTTGCCAGCCATCTGTTGTTTGCCCCTCCCCCGTGCCTTCCTTGACCCTGGAAGGTGCCACTCCCACT
GTCCTTTCCTAATAAAATGAGGAAATTGCATCGCATTGTCTGAGTAGGTGTCATTCTATTCTGGGGGGTG
GGGTGGGGCAGGACAGCAAGGGGGAGGATTGGGAAGACAATAGCCCAGCTTTTGTTCCCTTTAGTGAGGG
TTAATTGCGCGCTTGGCGTAATCATGGTCATAGCTGTTTCCWSTSYKMARKTGCAGGCTGCCTATCAGAA
GGTGGTGGCTGGTGTGGCCAATGCCCTGGCTCACAAATACCACTGAGATCGATCTTTTTCCCTCTGCCAA
AAATTATGGGGACATCATGAAGCCCCTTGAGCATCTGACTTCTGGCTAATAAAGGAAATTTATTTTCATT
GCAATAGTGTGTTGGAATTTTTTGTGTCTCTCACTCGGAAGGACATATGGGAGGGCAAATCATTTAAAAC
ATCAGAATGAGTATTTGGTTTAGAGTTTGGCAACATATGCCCATATGCTGGCTGCCATGAACAAAGGTTG
GCTATAAAGAGGTCATCAGTATATGAAACAGCCCCCTGCTGTCCATTCCTTATTCCATAGAAAAGCCTTG
ACTTGAGGTTAGATTTTTTTTATATTTTGTTTTGTGTTATTTTTTTCTTTAACATCCCTAAAATTTTCCT
TACATGTTTTACTAGCCAGATTTTTCCTCCTCTCCTGACTACTCCCAGTCATAGCTGTCCCTCTTCTCTT
ATGGAGATCCCTCGACCTGCAGCCCAAGCTTGGCGTAATCATGGTCATAGCTGTTTCCTGTGTGAAATTG
TTATCCGCTCACAATTCCACACAACATACGAGCCGGAAGCATAAAGTGTAAAGCCTGGGGTGCCTAATGA
GTGAGCTAACTCACATTAATTGCGTTGCGCTCACTGCCCGCTTTCCAGTCGGGAAACCTGTCGTGCCAGC
GGATCCGCATCTCAATTAGTCAGCAACCATAGTCCCGCCCCTAACTCCGCCCATCCCGCCCCTAACTCCG
CCCAGTTCCGCCCATTCTCCGCCCCATGGCTGACTAATTTTTTTTATTTATGCAGAGGCCGAGGCCGCCT
CGGCCTCTGAGCTATTCCAGAAGTAGTGAGGAGGCTTTTTTGGAGGCCTAGGCTTTTGCAAAAAGCTAAC
TTGTTTATTGCAGCTTATAATGGTTACAAATAAAGCAATAGCATCACAAATTTCACAAATAAAGCATTTT
TTTCACTGCATTCTAGTTGTGGTTTGTCCAAACTCATCAATGTATCTTATCATGTCTGGATCCGCTGCAT
TAATGAATCGGCCAACGCGCGGGGAGAGGCGGTTTGCGTATTGGGCGCTCTTCCGCTTCCTCGCTCACTG
ACTCGCTGCGCTCGGTCGTTCGGCTGCGGCGAGCGGTATCAGCTCACTCAAAGGCGGTAATACGGTTATC
CACAGAATCAGGGGATAACGCAGGAAAGAACATGTGAGCAAAAGGCCAGCAAAAGGCCAGGAACCGTAAA
AAGGCCGCGTTGCTGGCGTTTTTCCATAGGCTCCGCCCCCCTGACGAGCATCACAAAAATCGACGCTCAA
GTCAGAGGTGGCGAAACCCGACAGGACTATAAAGATACCAGGCGTTTCCCCCTGGAAGCTCCCTCGTGCG
CTCTCCTGTTCCGACCCTGCCGCTTACCGGATACCTGTCCGCCTTTCTCCCTTCGGGAAGCGTGGCGCTT
TCTCATAGCTCACGCTGTAGGTATCTCAGTTCGGTGTAGGTCGTTCGCTCCAAGCTGGGCTGTGTGCACG
AACCCCCCGTTCAGCCCGACCGCTGCGCCTTATCCGGTAACTATCGTCTTGAGTCCAACCCGGTAAGACA
CGACTTATCGCCACTGGCAGCAGCCACTGGTAACAGGATTAGCAGAGCGAGGTATGTAGGCGGTGCTACA
GAGTTCTTGAAGTGGTGGCCTAACTACGGCTACACTAGAAGAACAGTATTTGGTATCTGCGCTCTGCTGA
AGCCAGTTACCTTCGGAAAAAGAGTTGGTAGCTCTTGATCCGGCAAACAAACCACCGCTGGTAGCGGTGG
TTTTTTTGTTTGCAAGCAGCAGATTACGCGCAGAAAAAAAGGATCTCAAGAAGATCCTTTGATCTTTTCT
ACGGGGTCTGACGCTCAGTGGAACGAAAACTCACGTTAAGGGATTTTGGTCATGAGATTATCAAAAAGGA
TCTTCACCTAGATCCTTTTAAATTAAAAATGAAGTTTTAAATCAATCTAAAGTATATATGAGTAAACTTG
GTCTGACAGTTACCAATGCTTAATCAGTGAGGCACCTATCTCAGCGATCTGTCTATTTCGTTCATCCATA
GTTGCCTGACTCCCCGTCGTGTAGATAACTACGATACGGGAGGGCTTACCATCTGGCCCCAGTGCTGCAA
TGATACCGCGAGACCCACGCTCACCGGCTCCAGATTTATCAGCAATAAACCAGCCAGCCGGAAGGGCCGA
GCGCAGAAGTGGTCCTGCAACTTTATCCGCCTCCATCCAGTCTATTAATTGTTGCCGGGAAGCTAGAGTA
AGTAGTTCGCCAGTTAATAGTTTGCGCAACGTTGTTGCCATTGCTACAGGCATCGTGGTGTCACGCTCGT
CGTTTGGTATGGCTTCATTCAGCTCCGGTTCCCAACGATCAAGGCGAGTTACATGATCCCCCATGTTGTG
CAAAAAAGCGGTTAGCTCCTTCGGTCCTCCGATCGTTGTCAGAAGTAAGTTGGCCGCAGTGTTATCACTC
ATGGTTATGGCAGCACTGCATAATTCTCTTACTGTCATGCCATCCGTAAGATGCTTTTCTGTGACTGGTG
AGTACTCAACCAAGTCATTCTGAGAATAGTGTATGCGGCGACCGAGTTGCTCTTGCCCGGCGTCAATACG
GGATAATACCGCGCCACATAGCAGAACTTTAAAAGTGCTCATCATTGGAAAACGTTCTTCGGGGCGAAAA
CTCTCAAGGATCTTACCGCTGTTGAGATCCAGTTCGATGTAACCCACTCGTGCACCCAACTGATCTTCAG
CATCTTTTACTTTCACCAGCGTTTCTGGGTGAGCAAAAACAGGAAGGCAAAATGCCGCAAAAAAGGGAAT
AAGGGCGACACGGAAATGTTGAATACTCATACTCTTCCTTTTTCAATATTATTGAAGCATTTATCAGGGT
TATTGTCTCATGAGCGGATACATATTTGAATGTATTTAGAAAAATAAACAAATAGGGGTTCCGCGCACAT
TTCCCCGAAAAGTGCCACCTG
